>Addgene plasmid #74109 | pRGD-SmR | depositor full sequence | sequence record 138908 | pRGD-SmR sequence 4885 bps
TCGCGCGTTTCGGTGATGACGGTGAAAACCTCTGACACATGCAGCTCCCGGAGACGGTCACAGCTTGTCT
GTAAGCGGATGCCGGGAGCAGACAAGCCCGTCAGGGCGCGTCAGCGGGTGTTGGCGGGTGTCGGGGCTGG
CTTAACTATGCGGCATCAGAGCAGATTGTACTGAGAGTGCACCATATGCGGTGTGAAATACCGCACAGAT
GCGTAAGGAGAAAATACCGCATCAGGCGCCATTCGCCATTCAGGCTGCGCAACTGTTGGGAAGGGCGATC
GGTGCGGGCCTCTTCGCTATTACGCCAGCTGGCGAAAGGGGGATGTGCTGCAAGGCGATTAAGTTGGGTA
ACGCCAGGGTTTTCCCAGTCACGACGTTGTAAAACGACGGCCAGTGCCAAGCTTCGAACATATGGTACCA
TCGATGATTCACTAGTGATAGCTTTATGCTTGTAAACCGTTTTGTGAAAAAATTTTTAAAATAAAAAAGG
GGACCTCTAGGGTCCCCAATTAATTAGTAATATAATCTATTAAAGGTCATTCAAAAGGTCATCCACCGGA
TCAGCTTAGTAAAGCCCTCGCTAGATTTTAATGCGGATGTTGCGATTACTTCGCCAACTATTGCGATAAC
AAGAAAAAGCCAGCCTTTCATGATATATCTCCCAATTTGTGTAGGGCTTATTATGCACGCTTAAAAATAA
TAAAAGCAGACTTGACCTGATAGTTTGGCTGTGAGCAATTATGTGCTTAGTGCATCTAACGCTTGAGTTA
AGCCGCGCCGCGAAGCGGCGTCGGCTTGAACGAATTGTTAGACATTATTTGCCGACTACCTTGGTGATCT
CGCCTTTCACGTAGTGGACAAATTCTTCCAACTGATCTGCGCGCGAGGCCAAGCGATCTTCTTCTTGTCC
AAGATAAGCCTGTCTAGCTTCAAGTATGACGGGCTGATACTGGGCCGGCAGGCGCTCCATTGCCCAGTCG
GCAGCGACATCCTTCGGCGCGATTTTGCCGGTTACTGCGCTGTACCAAATGCGGGACAACGTAAGCACTA
CATTTCGCTCATCGCCAGCCCAGTCGGGCGGCGAGTTCCATAGCGTTAAGGTTTCATTTAGCGCCTCAAA
TAGATCCTGTTCAGGAACCGGATCAAAGAGTTCCTCCGCCGCTGGACCTACCAAGGCAACGCTATGTTCT
CTTGCTTTTGTCAGCAAGATAGCCAGATCAATGTCGATCGTGGCTGGCTCGAAGATACCTGCAAGAATGT
CATTGCGCTGCCATTCTCCAAATTGCAGTTCGCGCTTAGCTGGATAACGCCACGGAATGATGTCGTCGTG
CACAACAATGGTGACTTCTACAGCGCGGAGAATCTCGCTCTCTCCAGGGGAAGCCGAAGTTTCCAAAAGG
TCGTTGATCAAAGCTCGCCGCGTTGTTTCATCAAGCCTTACGGTCACCGTAACCAGCAAATCAATATCAC
TGTGTGGCTTCAGGCCGCCATCCACTGCGGAGCCGTACAAATGTACGGCCAGCAACGTCGGTTCGAGATG
GCGCTCGATGACGCCAACTACCTCTGATAGTTGAGTCGATACTTCGGCGATCACCGCTTCCCTCATGATG
TTTAACTTTGTTTTAGGGCGACTGCCCTGCTGCGTAACATCGTTGCTGCTCCATAACATCAAACATCGAC
CCACGGCGTAACGCGCTTGCTGCTTGGATGCCCGAGGCATAGACTGTACCCCAAAAAAACAGTCATAACA
AGCCATGAAAACCGCCACTGCGCCGTTACCACCGCTGCGTTCGGTCAAGGTTCTGGACCAGTTGCGTGAG
CGCATACGCTACTTGCATTACAGCTTACGAACCGAACAGGCTTATGTCCACTGGGTTCGTGCCTTCATCC
GTTTCCACGGTGTGCGTCACCCGGCAACCTTGGGCAGCAGCGAAGTCGAGGCATTTCTGTCCTGGCTGGC
GAACGAGCGCAAGGTTTCGGTCTCCACG
[255 nt withheld, positions 1989-2243]
ACGATCATCGTGCGGGAGGGCAAGGGCTCCAAGGATCGGGCCTTGATGTTACCCGAGAGCTTGGCACCCA
GCCTGCGCGAGCAGGGGAATTGATCCGGTGGATGACCTTTTGAATGACCTTTAATAGATTATATTACTAA
TTAATTGGGGACCCTAGAGGTCCCCTTTTTTATTTTAAAAATTTTTTCACAAAACGGTTTACAAGCATAA
AGCTATCTTCGAACGATACTAGTCATATGAATTCGGTACCAGCTTGGCACTGGCCGTCGTTTTACAACGT
CGTGACTGGGAAAACCCTGGCGTTACCCAACTTAATCGCCTTGCAGCACATCCCCCTTTCGCCAGCTGGC
GTAATAGCGAAGAGGCCCGCACCGATCGCCCTTCCCAACAGTTGCGCAGCCTGAATGGCGAATGGCGCCT
GATGCGGTATTTTCTCCTTACGCATCTGTGCGGTATTTCACACCGCATAACTGGCTGCTATTGGGCGAAG
TGCCGGGGCAGGATCTCCTGTCATCTCACCTTGCTCCTGCCGAGAAAGTATCCATCATGGCTGATGCAAT
GCGGCGGCTGCATACGCTTGATCCGGCTACCTGCCCATTCGACCACCAAGCGAAACATCGCATCGAGCGA
GCACGTACTCGGATGGAAGCCGGTCTTGTCGATCAGGATGATCTGGACGAAGAGCATCAGGGGCTCGCGC
CAGCCGAACTGTTCGCCAGGCTCAAGGCGCGGATGCCCGACGGCGAGGATCTCGTCGTGACCCATGTGAG
CAAAAGGCCAGCAAAAGGCCAGGAACCGTAAAAAGGCCGCGTTGCTGGCGTTTTTCCATAGGCTCCGCCC
CCCTGACGAGCATCACAAAAATCGACGCTCAAGTCAGAGGTGGCGAAACCCGACAGGACTATAAAGATAC
CAGGCGTTTCCCCCTGGAAGCTCCCTCGTGCGCTCTCCTGTTCCGACCCTGCCGCTTACCGGATACCTGT
CCGCCTTTCTCCCTTCGGGAAGCGTGGCGCTTTCTCATAGCTCACGCTGTAGGTATCTCAGTTCGGTGTA
GGTCGTTCGCTCCAAGCTGGGCTGTGTGCACGAACCCCCCGTTCAGCCCGACCGCTGCGCCTTATCCGGT
AACTATCGTCTTGAGTCCAACCCGGTAAGACACGACTTATCGCCACTGGCAGCAGCCACTGGTAACAGGA
TTAGCAGAGCGAGGTATGTAGGCGGTGCTACAGAGTTCTTGAAGTGGTGGCCTAACTACGGCTACACTAG
AAGGACAGTATTTGGTATCTGCGCTCTGCTGAAGCCAGTTACCTTCGGAAAAAGAGTTGGTAGCTCTTGA
TCCGGCAAACAAACCACCGCTGGTAGCGGTGGTTTTTTTGTTTGCAAGCAGCAGATTACGCGCAGAAAAA
AAGGATCTCAAGAAGATCCTTTGATCTTTTCTACGGGGTCTGACGCTCAGTGGAACGAAAACTCACGTTA
AGGGATTTTGGTCATGAGATTATCAAAAAGGATCTTCACCTAGATCCTTTTAAATTAAAAATGAAGTTTT
AAATCAATCTAAAGTATATATGAGTAAACTTGGTCTGACAGTTACCAATGCTTAATCAGTGAGGCACCTA
TCTCAGCGATCTGTCTATTTCGTTCATCCATAGTTGCCTGACTCCCCGTCGTGTAGATAACTACGATACG
GGAGGGCTTACCATCTGGCCCCAGTGCTGCAATGATACCGCGAGACCCACGCTCACCGGCTCCAGATTTA
TCAGCAATAAACCAGCCAGCCGGAAGGGCCGAGCGCAGAAGTGGTCCTGCAACTTTATCCGCCTCCATCC
AGTCTATTAATTGTTGCCGGGAAGCTAGAGTAAGTAGTTCGCCAGTTAATAGTTTGCGCAACGTTGTTGC
CATTGCTACAGGCATCGTGGTGTCACGCTCGTCGTTTGGTATGGCTTCATTCAGCTCCGGTTCCCAACGA
TCAAGGCGAGTTACATGATCCCCCATGTTGTGCAAAAAAGCGGTTAGCTCCTTCGGTCCTCCGATCGTTG
TCAGAAGTAAGTTGGCCGCAGTGTTATCACTCATGGTTATGGCAGCACTGCATAATTCTCTTACTGTCAT
GCCATCCGTAAGATGCTTTTCTGTGACTGGTGAGTACTCAACCAAGTCATTCTGAGAATAGTGTATGCGG
CGACCGAGTTGCTCTTGCCCGGCGTCAATACGGGATAATACCGCGCCACATAGCAGAACTTTAAAAGTGC
TCATCATTGGAAAACGTTCTTCGGGGCGAAAACTCTCAAGGATCTTACCGCTGTTGAGATCCAGTTCGAT
GTAACCCACTCGTGCACCCAACTGATCTTCAGCATCTTTTACTTTCACCAGCGTTTCTGGGTGAGCAAAA
ACAGGAAGGCAAAATGCCGCAAAAAAGGGAATAAGGGCGACACGGAAATGTTGAATACTCATACTCTTCC
TTTTTCAATATTATTGAAGCATTTATCAGGGTTATTGTCTCATGAGCGGATACATATTTGAATGTATTTA
GAAAAATAAACAAATAGGGGTTCCGCGCACATTTCCCCGAAAAGTGCCACCTGACGTCTAAGAAACCATT
ATTATCATGACATTAACCTATAAAAATAGGCGTATCACGAGGCCCTTTCGTC
Features (pLannotate 1.2.2; 13 found; start..end, strand, type, name):
    137..236     +  misc_feature   bom (fragment): basis of mobility region from pBR322
    242..396     -  CDS            lacZα (fragment): LacZα fragment of β-galactosidase; lacZ fragment
    562..651     -  CDS            qacE (fragment): QACE_ECOLX - Protein inferred from homology: Swiss-Prot protein existence level 3. Multidrug exporter. Is implicated for the resistance to bacteriocidal quaternary ammonium compounds. From Escherichia coli.
    815..1606    -  CDS            SmR: aminoglycoside adenylyltransferase (Murphy, 1985); aadA; confers resistance to spectinomycin and streptomycin
   1613..1669    -  CDS            GmR (fragment): gentamycin acetyltransferase; aacC1; confers resistance to gentamycin
   1755..2327    +  CDS            int (fragment) (sequence partly withheld): INT2_ECOLX - Protein inferred from homology: Swiss-Prot protein existence level 3. Putative integrase believed to be involved in the insertion of antibiotic resistance genes into plasmids and transposons. From Escherichia coli.
   2501..2655    +  CDS            lacZα (fragment): LacZα fragment of β-galactosidase; lacZ fragment
   2661..2712    -  misc_feature   bom (fragment): basis of mobility region from pBR322
   2713..3009    +  CDS            NeoR/KanR (fragment): aminoglycoside phosphotransferase from Tn5; aph(3')-II (or nptII); confers resistance to neomycin, kanamycin, and G418 (Geneticin®)
   3066..3654    -  rep_origin     ori: high-copy-number ColE1/pMB1/pBR322/pUC origin of replication
   3825..4685    -  CDS            AmpR: β-lactamase; bla; confers resistance to ampicillin, carbenicillin, and related antibiotics
   4686..4790    -  promoter       AmpR promoter: bla
   4885..35      +  CDS            rop (fragment) (across the origin): Rop protein, which maintains plasmids at low copy number; rop
