[The description below was written by a language model from this plasmid's Addgene catalogue record and pLannotate feature annotations shown in this document.]
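Description:
pRGD-SmR is a small, high-copy bacterial cloning plasmid built on the pBSL15 backbone and replicating in Escherichia coli through a pMB1/ColE1-type origin. It is maintained under dual selection: the backbone carries the bla β-lactamase gene with its native promoter for ampicillin resistance, and the insert supplies aadA, an aminoglycoside adenylyltransferase that confers resistance to streptomycin and spectinomycin. The catalogue lists a backbone of 2,867 bp and an insert of 2,018 bp, which together match the 4,885-nt depositor sequence that was annotated.

The plasmid serves as a source of a portable resistance cassette. According to the record, the aadA cassette derives from pBSL15-Omega and is flanked by multiple restriction sites, so it can be excised with a choice of enzymes and inserted elsewhere. The feature table fits this layout: the complete aadA coding sequence is surrounded by short remnants typical of its integron origin (fragments of qacE, aacC1 and an integrase gene). This block is bracketed by two inverted copies of a lacZα fragment and pBR322 bom fragments, consistent with symmetrical polylinker arms on either side, although the individual restriction sites are not annotated. A partial NeoR/KanR fragment and a rop fragment are also detected in the backbone; both are incomplete and not listed as functional markers. No separate promoter for aadA is annotated.

The associated publication describes vectors for mutagenesis of Bradyrhizobium diazoefficiens and other Alphaproteobacteria. This suggests that the cassette is meant for marking or disrupting genes in such mutagenesis constructs, but the record does not detail a specific workflow.
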