Addgene plasmid #74109: pRGD-SmR
Purpose: Plasmid containing streptomycin resistance gene cassette flanked by multiple restriction sites
Depositing lab: Hans-Martin Fischer. Depositing organization: ETH Zurich (Swiss Federal Institute of Technology). Publication: Versatile vectors for efficient mutagenesis of Bradyrhizobium diazoefficiens and other Alphaproteobacteria. Ledermann R, Strebel S, Kampik C, Fischer HM. Appl Environ Microbiol. 2016 Feb 26. pii: AEM.04085-15. 10.1128/AEM.04085-15 PubMed 26921431.
Backbone
  Vector backbone: pBSL15
  Backbone manufacturer: Alexeyev, M.F., BioTechniques 18:52-56, 1995
  Total vector size (bp): 2867
  Vector type: Bacterial vector based on pMB1 replicon
Growth in bacteria
  Bacterial resistance: Ampicillin and Streptomycin, 100 & 50 μg/mL
  Growth temperature: 37°C
  Growth strain: DH5alpha
  Copy number: High Copy
Gene/Insert
  Gene/Insert name: aadA
  Insert size (bp): 2018
Resource information
  A portion of this plasmid was derived from a plasmid made by: The streptomycin/spectinomycin resistance cassette is derived from pBSL15-Omega (Lindemann, A. et al., FEMS Microbiol. Lett. 312:184-191, 2010)
Terms and licenses: Academic/Nonprofit Terms; Industry Terms: Not Available to Industry
How to cite: pRGD-SmR was a gift from Hans-Martin Fischer (Addgene plasmid # 74109 ; http://n2t.net/addgene:74109 ; RRID:Addgene_74109)
