>Addgene plasmid #74109 | pRGD-SmR | addgene partial sequence | sequence record 142227 | Spect-F 5'-cagcccgtcatacttgaagc-3'
CGCTTGGCCTCGCGCGCAGATCAGTTGGAAGAATTTGTCCACTACGTGAAAGGCGAGATCACCAAGGTAG
TCGGCAAATAATGTCTAACAATTCGTTCAAGCCGACGCCGCTTCGCGGCGCGGCTTAACTCAAGCGTTAG
ATGCACTAAGCACATAATTGCTCACAGCCAAACTATCAGGTCAAGTCTGCTTTTATTATTTTTAAGCGTG
CATAATAAGCCCTACACAAATTGGGAGATATATCATGAAAGGCTGGCTTTTTCTTGTTATCGCAATAGTT
GGCGAAGTAATCGCAACATCCGCATTAAAATCTAGCGAGGGCTTTACTAAGCTGATCCGGTGGATGACCT
TTTGAATGACCTTTAATAGATTATATTACTAATTAATTGGGGACCCTAGAGGTCCCCTTTTTTATTTTAA
AAATTTTTTCACAAAACGGTTTACAAGCATAAAGCTATCACTAGTGAATCATCGATGGTACCATATGTTC
GAAGCTTGGCACTGGCCGTCGTTTTACAACGTCGTGACTGGGAAAACCCTGGCGTTACCCAACTTAATCG
CCTTGCAGCACATCCCCCTTTCGCCAGCTGGCGTAATAGCGAAGAGGCCCGCACCGATCGCCCTTCCCAA
CAGTTGCGCAGCCTGAATGGCGAATGGCGCCTGATGCGGTATTTTCTCCTTACGCATCTGTGCGGTATTT
CACACCGCATATGGTGCACTCTCAGTACAATCTGCTCTGATGCCGCATAGTTAAGCCAGCCCCGACACCC
GCCAACACCCGCTGACGCGCCCTGACGGGCTTGTCTGCTCCCGGCATCCGCTTA
