>Addgene plasmid #74109 | pRGD-SmR | addgene partial sequence | sequence record 142228 | Spect-R 5'-ACTTTGTTTTAGGGCGACTG-3'
ACTGTACCCCAAAAAAACAGTCATAACAAGCCATGAAAACCGCCACTGCGCCGTTACCACCGCTGCGTTC
GGTCAAGGTTCTGGACCAGTTGCGTGAGCGCATACGCTACTTGCATTACAGCTTACGAACCGAACAGGCT
TATGTCCACTGGGTTCGTGCCTTCATCCGTTTCCACGGTGTGCGTCACCCGGCAACCTTGGGCAGCAGCG
AAGTCGAGGCATTTCTGTCCTGGCTGGCGAACGAGCGCAAGGTTTCGGTCTCCACG
[255 nt withheld, positions 267-521]
ACGATCATCGTGCGGGAGGGCAAGGGCTCCAAGGATCGGGCCTTGATGTTACCCGAGAGCTTGGCACCCA
GCCTGCGCGAGCAGGGGAA
